>Addgene plasmid #235991 | SpRY_ATH51-IP | addgene full sequence | sequence record 469268 | Addgene NGS Result
GGCTCCGGTGCCCGTCAGTGGGCAGAGCGCACATCGCCCACAGTCCCCGAGAAGTTGGGGGGAGGGGTCG
GCAATTGAACCGGTGCCTAGAGAAGGTGGCGCGGGGTAAACTGGGAAAGTGATGTCGTGTACTGGCTCCG
CCTTTTTCCCGAGGGTGGGGGAGAACCGTATATAAGTGCACTAGTCGCCGTGAACGTTCTTTTTCGCAAC
GGGTTTGCCGCCAGAACACAGGTAAGTGCCGTGTGTGGTTCCCGCGGGCCTGGCCTCTTTACGGGTTATG
GCCCTTGCGTGCCTTGAATTACTTCCACCTGGCTGCAGTACGTGATTCTTGATCCCGAGCTTCGGGTTGG
AAGTGGGTGGGAGAGTTCGTGGCCTTGCGCTTAAGGAGCCCCTTCGCCTCGTGCTTGAGTTGTGGCCTGG
CCTGGGCGCTGGGGCCGCCGCGTGCGAATCTGGTGGCACCTTCGCGCCTGTCTCGCTGCTTTCGATAAGT
CTCTAGCCATTTAAAATTTTTGATGACCTGCTGCGACGCTTTTTTTCTGGCAAGATAGTCTTGTAAATGC
GGGCCAAGATCAGCACACTGGTATTTCGGTTTTTGGGGCCGCGGGCGGCGACGGGGCCCGTGCGTCCCAG
CGCACATGTTCGGCGAGGCGGGGCCTGCGAGCGCGGCCACCGAGAATCGGACGGGGGTAGTCTCAAGCTG
CCCGGCCTGCTCTGGTGCCTGGCCTCGCGCCGCCGTGTATCGCCCCGCCCTGGGCGGCAAGGCTGGCCCG
GTCGGCACCAGTTGCGTGAGCGGAAAGATGGCCGCTTCCCGGCCCTGCTGCAGGGAGCACAAAATGGAGG
ACGCGGCGCTCGGGAGAGCGGGCGGGTGAGTCACCCACACAAAGGAAAAGGGCCTTTCCGTCCTCAGCCG
TCGCTTCATGTGACTCCACGGAGTACCGGGCGCCGTCCAGGCACCTCGATTAGTTCTCCAGCTTTTGGAG
TACGTCGTCTTTAGGTTGGGGGGAGGGGTTTTATGCGATGGAGTTTCCCCACACTGAGTGGGTGGAGACT
GAAGTTAGGCCAGCTTGGCACTTGATGTAATTCTCCTTGGAATTTGCCCTTTTTGAGTTTGGATCTTGGT
TCATTCTCAAGCCTCAGACAGTGGTTCAAAGTTTTTTTCTTCCATTTCAGGTGTCGTGAAAACTACCCCT
AAAAGCCAAAAGATCTTTGTCGATCCTACCATCCACTCGACACACCCGCCAGCGGCCGCATGGACAAGAA
GTACAGCATCGGCCTGGACATCGGCACCAACTCTGTGGGCTGGGCCGTGATCACCGACGAGTACAAGGTG
CCCAGCAAGAAATTCAAGGTGCTGGGCAACACCGACCGGCACAGCATCAAGAAGAACCTGATCGGAGCCC
TGCTGTTCGACAGCGGCGAAACAGCCGAGAGAACCCGGCTGAAGAGAACCGCCAGAAGAAGATACACCAG
ACGGAAGAACCGGATCTGCTATCTGCAAGAGATCTTCAGCAACGAGATGGCCAAGGTGGACGACAGCTTC
TTCCACAGACTGGAAGAGTCCTTCCTGGTGGAAGAGGATAAGAAGCACGAGCGGCACCCCATCTTCGGCA
ACATCGTGGACGAGGTGGCCTACCACGAGAAGTACCCCACCATCTACCACCTGAGAAAGAAACTGGTGGA
CAGCACCGACAAGGCCGACCTGCGGCTGATCTATCTGGCCCTGGCCCACATGATCAAGTTCCGGGGCCAC
TTCCTGATCGAGGGCGACCTGAACCCCGACAACAGCGACGTGGACAAGCTGTTCATCCAGCTGGTGCAGA
CCTACAACCAGCTGTTCGAGGAAAACCCCATCAACGCCAGCGGCGTGGACGCCAAGGCCATCCTGTCTGC
CAGACTGAGCAAGAGCAGACGGCTGGAAAATCTGATCGCCCAGCTGCCCGGCGAGAAGAAGAATGGCCTG
TTCGGAAACCTGATTGCCCTGAGCCTGGGCCTGACCCCCAACTTCAAGAGCAACTTCGACCTGGCCGAGG
ATGCCAAACTGCAGCTGAGCAAGGACACCTACGACGACGACCTGGACAACCTGCTGGCCCAGATCGGCGA
CCAGTACGCCGACCTGTTTCTGGCCGCCAAGAACCTGTCCGACGCCATCCTGCTGAGCGACATCCTGAGA
GTGAACACCGAGATCACCAAGGCCCCCCTGAGCGCCTCTATGATCAAGAGATACGACGAGCACCACCAGG
ACCTGACCCTGCTGAAAGCTCTCGTGCGGCAGCAGCTGCCTGAGAAGTACAAAGAGATTTTCTTCGACCA
GAGCAAGAACGGCTACGCCGGCTACATTGACGGCGGAGCCAGCCAGGAAGAGTTCTACAAGTTCATCAAG
CCCATCCTGGAAAAGATGGACGGCACCGAGGAACTGCTCGTGAAGCTGAACAGAGAGGACCTGCTGCGGA
AGCAGCGGACCTTCGACAACGGCAGCATCCCCCACCAGATCCACCTGGGAGAGCTGCACGCCATTCTGCG
GCGGCAGGAAGATTTTTACCCATTCCTGAAGGACAACCGGGAAAAGATCGAGAAGATCCTGACCTTCCGC
ATCCCCTACTACGTGGGCCCTCTGGCCAGGGGAAACAGCAGATTCGCCTGGATGACCAGAAAGAGCGAGG
AAACCATCACCCCCTGGAACTTCGAGGAAGTGGTGGACAAGGGCGCTTCCGCCCAGAGCTTCATCGAGCG
GATGACCAACTTCGATAAGAACCTGCCCAACGAGAAGGTGCTGCCCAAGCACAGCCTGCTGTACGAGTAC
TTCACCGTGTATAACGAGCTGACCAAAGTGAAATACGTGACCGAGGGAATGAGAAAGCCCGCCTTCCTGA
GCGGCGAGCAGAAAAAGGCCATCGTGGACCTGCTGTTCAAGACCAACCGGAAAGTGACCGTGAAGCAGCT
GAAAGAGGACTACTTCAAGAAAATCGAGTGCTTCGACTCCGTGGAAATCTCCGGCGTGGAAGATCGGTTC
AACGCCTCCCTGGGCACATACCACGATCTGCTGAAAATTATCAAGGACAAGGACTTCCTGGACAATGAGG
AAAACGAGGACATTCTGGAAGATATCGTGCTGACCCTGACACTGTTTGAGGACAGAGAGATGATCGAGGA
ACGGCTGAAAACCTATGCCCACCTGTTCGACGACAAAGTGATGAAGCAGCTGAAGCGGCGGAGATACACC
GGCTGGGGCAGGCTGAGCCGGAAGCTGATCAACGGCATCCGGGACAAGCAGTCCGGCAAGACAATCCTGG
ATTTCCTGAAGTCCGACGGCTTCGCCAACAGAAACTTCATGCAGCTGATCCACGACGACAGCCTGACCTT
TAAAGAGGACATCCAGAAAGCCCAGGTGTCCGGCCAGGGCGATAGCCTGCACGAGCACATTGCCAATCTG
GCCGGCAGCCCCGCCATTAAGAAGGGCATCCTGCAGACAGTGAAGGTGGTGGACGAGCTCGTGAAAGTGA
TGGGCCGGCACAAGCCCGAGAACATCGTGATCGAAATGGCCAGAGAGAACCAGACCACCCAGAAGGGACA
GAAGAACAGCCGCGAGAGAATGAAGCGGATCGAAGAGGGCATCAAAGAGCTGGGCAGCCAGATCCTGAAA
GAACACCCCGTGGAAAACACCCAGCTGCAGAACGAGAAGCTGTACCTGTACTACCTGCAGAATGGGCGGG
ATATGTACGTGGACCAGGAACTGGACATCAACCGGCTGTCCGACTACGATGTGGACCATATCGTGCCTCA
GAGCTTTCTGAAGGACGACTCCATCGACAACAAGGTGCTGACCAGAAGCGACAAGAACCGGGGCAAGAGC
GACAACGTGCCCTCCGAAGAGGTCGTGAAGAAGATGAAGAACTACTGGCGGCAGCTGCTGAACGCCAAGC
TGATTACCCAGAGAAAGTTCGACAATCTGACCAAGGCCGAGAGAGGCGGCCTGAGCGAACTGGATAAGGC
CGGCTTCATCAAGAGACAGCTGGTGGAAACCCGGCAGATCACAAAGCACGTGGCACAGATCCTGGACTCC
CGGATGAACACTAAGTACGACGAGAATGACAAGCTGATCCGGGAAGTGAAAGTGATCACCCTGAAGTCCA
AGCTGGTGTCCGATTTCCGGAAGGATTTCCAGTTTTACAAAGTGCGCGAGATCAACAACTACCACCACGC
CCACGACGCCTACCTGAACGCCGTCGTGGGAACCGCCCTGATCAAAAAGTACCCTAAGCTGGAAAGCGAG
TTCGTGTACGGCGACTACAAGGTGTACGACGTGCGGAAGATGATCGCCAAGAGCGAGCAGGAAATCGGCA
AGGCTACCGCCAAGTACTTCTTCTACAGCAACATCATGAACTTTTTCAAGACCGAGATTACCCTGGCCAA
CGGCGAGATCCGGAAGCGGCCTCTGATCGAGACAAACGGCGAAACCGGGGAGATCGTGTGGGATAAGGGC
CGGGATTTTGCCACCGTGCGGAAAGTGCTGAGCATGCCCCAAGTGAATATCGTGAAAAAGACCGAGGTGC
AGACAGGCGGCTTCAGCAAAGAGTCTATCAGACCCAAGAGGAACAGCGATAAGCTGATCGCCAGAAAGAA
GGACTGGGACCCTAAGAAGTACGGCGGCTTCCTGTGGCCCACCGTGGCCTATTCTGTGCTGGTGGTGGCC
AAAGTGGAAAAGGGCAAGTCCAAGAAACTGAAGAGTGTGAAAGAGCTGCTGGGGATCACCATCATGGAAA
GAAGCAGCTTCGAGAAGAATCCCATCGACTTTCTGGAAGCCAAGGGCTACAAAGAAGTGAAAAAGGACCT
GATCATCAAGCTGCCTAAGTACTCCCTGTTCGAGCTGGAAAACGGCCGGAAGAGAATGCTGGCCTCTGCC
AAGCAGCTGCAGAAGGGAAACGAACTGGCCCTGCCCTCCAAATATGTGAACTTCCTGTACCTGGCCAGCC
ACTATGAGAAGCTGAAGGGCTCCCCCGAGGATAATGAGCAGAAACAGCTGTTTGTGGAACAGCACAAGCA
CTACCTGGACGAGATCATCGAGCAGATCAGCGAGTTCTCCAAGAGAAATATCAAGATGCCCAAGGTCCTG
GACAAAGTGCTGTCCGCCTACAACAAGCACCGGGATAAGCCCATCAGAGAGCAGGCCGAGAATATCATCC
ACCTGTTTACCCTGACCAGACTGGGAGCCCCTAGAGCCTTCAAGTACTTTGACACCACCATCGACCCCAA
GCAGTACAGAAGCACCAAAGAGGTGCTGGACGCCACCCTGATCCACCAGAGCATCACCGGCCTGTACGAG
ACACGGATCGACCTGTCTCAGCTGGGAGGTGACTCTGGAGGATCTGGAGGCAGCAAGAGAACCGCCGATG
GAAGCGAGTTCGAGTCTCCCAAGAAGAAGAGGAAAGTCGGAAGCGGATAAGCTGCCAAGCTTCCGAGCTC
TCGAATTCAAAGGAGGTACCCCCCCCCCCTAACGTTACTGGCCGAAGCCGCTTGGAATAAGGCCGGTGTG
CGTTTGTCTATATGTTATTTTCCACCATATTGCCGTCTTTTGGCAATGTGAGGGCCCGGAAACCTGGCCC
TGTCTTCTTGACGAGCATTCCTAGGGGTCTTTCCCCTCTCGCCAAAGGAATGCAAGGTCTGTTGAATGTC
GTGAAGGAAGCAGTTCCTCTGGAAGCTTCTTGAAGACAAACAACGTCTGTAGCGACCCTTTGCAGGCAGC
GGAACCCCCCACCTGGCGACAGGTGCCTCTGCGGCCAAAAGCCACGTGTATAAGATACACCTGCAAAGGC
GGCACAACCCCAGTGCCACGTTGTGAGTTGGATAGTTGTGGAAAGAGTCAAATGGCTCTCCTCAAGCGTA
TTCAACAAGGGGCTGAAGGATGCCCAGAAGGTACCCCATTGTATGGGATCTGATCTGGGGCCTCGGTGCA
CATGCTTTACATGTGTTTAGTCGAGGTTAAAAAAACGTCTAGGCCCCCCGAACCACGGGGACGTGGTTTT
CCTTTGAAAAACACGATGATAATATGGCCACAACCATGACCGAGTACAAGCCCACGGTGCGCCTCGCCAC
CCGCGACGACGTCCCCAGGGCCGTACGCACCCTCGCCGCCGCGTTCGCCGACTACCCCGCCACGCGCCAC
ACCGTCGATCCGGACCGCCACATCGAGCGGGTCACCGAGCTGCAAGAACTCTTCCTCACGCGCGTCGGGC
TCGACATCGGCAAGGTGTGGGTCGCGGACGACGGCGCCGCGGTGGCGGTCTGGACCACGCCGGAGAGCGT
CGAAGCGGGGGCGGTGTTCGCCGAGATCGGCCCGCGCATGGCCGAGTTGAGCGGTTCCCGGCTGGCCGCG
CAGCAACAGATGGAAGGCCTCCTGGCGCCGCACCGGCCCAAGGAGCCCGCGTGGTTCCTGGCCACCGTCG
GCGTCTCGCCCGACCACCAGGGCAAGGGTCTGGGCAGCGCCGTCGTGCTCCCCGGAGTGGAGGCGGCCGA
GCGCGCCGGGGTGCCCGCCTTCCTGGAGACCTCCGCGCCCCGCAACCTCCCCTTCTACGAGCGGCTCGGC
TTCACCGTCACCGCCGACGTCGAGGTGCCCGAAGGACCGCGCACCTGGTGCATGACCCGCAAGCCCGGTG
CCTGAAAACCCGCTGATCAGCAAAGTCGACAATCAACCTCTGGATTACAAAATTTGTGAAAGATTGACTG
GTATTCTTAACTATGTTGCTCCTTTTACGCTATGTGGATACGCTGCTTTAATGCCTTTGTATCATGCTAT
TGCTTCCCGTATGGCTTTCATTTTCTCCTCCTTGTATAAATCCTGGTTGCTGTCTCTTTATGAGGAGTTG
TGGCCCGTTGTCAGGCAACGTGGCGTGGTGTGCACTGTGTTTGCTGACGCAACCCCCACTGGTTGGGGCA
TTGCCACCACCTGTCAGCTCCTTTCCGGGACTTTCGCTTTCCCCCTCCCTATTGCCACGGCGGAACTCAT
CGCCGCCTGCCTTGCCCGCTGCTGGACAGGGGCTCGGCTGTTGGGCACTGACAATTCCGTGGTGTTGTCG
GGGAAATCATCGTCCTTTCCTTGGCTGCTCGCCTGTGTTGCCACCTGGATTCTGCGCGGGACGTCCTTCT
GCTACGTCCCTTCGGCCCTCAATCCAGCGGACCTTCCTTCCCGCGGCCTGCTGCCGGCTCTGCGGCCTCT
TCCGCGTCTTCGCCTTCGCCCTCAGACGAGTCGGATCTCCCTTTGGGCCGCCTCCCCGCGTCGACTTTAA
GACCAATGACTTACAAGGCAGCTGTAGATCTTAGCCACTTTTTAAAAGAAAAGGGGGGACTGGAAGGGCT
AATTCACTCCCAACGAAGACAAGATCTGCTTTTTGCTTGTACTGGGTCTCTCTGGTTAGACCAGATCTGA
GCCTGGGAGCTCTCTGGCTAACTAGGGAACCCACTGCTTAAGCCTCAATAAAGCTTGCCTTGAGTGCTTC
AAGTAGTGTGTGCCCGTCTGTTGTGTGACTCTGGTAACTAGAGATCCCTCAGACCCTTTTAGTCAGTGTG
GAAAATCTCTAGCAGTACGTATAGTAGTTCATGTCATCTTATTATTCAGTATTTATAACTTGCAAAGAAA
TGAATATCAGAGAGTGAGAGGAACTTGTTTATTGCAGCTTATAATGGTTACAAATAAAGCAATAGCATCA
CAAATTTCACAAATAAAGCATTTTTTTCACTGCATTCTAGTTGTGGTTTGTCCAAACTCATCAATGTATC
TTATCATGTCTGGCTCTAGCTATCCCGCCCCTAACTCCGCCCATCCCGCCCCTAACTCCGCCCAGTTCCG
CCCATTCTCCGCCCCATGGCTGACTAATTTTTTTTATTTATGCAGAGGCCGAGGCCGCCTCGGCCTCTGA
GCTATTCCAGAAGTAGTGAGGAGGCTTTTTTGGAGGCCTAGGGACGTACCCAATTCGCCCTATAGTGAGT
CGTATTACGCGCGCTCACTGGCCGTCGTTTTACACTCACTGCCCGCTTTCCAGTCGGGAAACCTGTCGTG
CCAGCTGCATTAATGAATCGGCCAACGCGCGGGAAGAGGCGGTTTGCGTATTGGGCGCTCTTCCGCTTCC
TCGCTCACTGACTCGCTGCGCTCGGTCGTTCGGCTGCGGCGAGCGGTATCAGCTCACTCAAAGGCGGTAA
TACGGTTATCCACAGAATCAGGGGATAACGCAGGAAAGAACATGTGAGCAAAAGGCCAGCAAAAGGCCAG
GAACCGTAAAAAGGCCGCGTTGCTGGCGTTTTTCCATAGGCTCCGCCCCCCTGACGAGCATCACAAAAAT
CGACGCTCAAGTCAGAGGTGGCGAAACCCGACAGGACTATAAAGATACCAGGCGTTTCCCCCTGGAAGCT
CCCTCGTGCGCTCTCCTGTTCCGACCCTGCCGCTTACCGGATACCTGTCCGCCTTTCTCCCTTCGGGAAG
CGTGGCGCTTTCTCATAGCTCACGCTGTAGGTATCTCAGTTCGGTGTAGGTCGTTCGCTCCAAGCTGGGC
TGTGTGCACGAACCCCCCGTTCAGCCCGACCGCTGCGCCTTATCCGGTAACTATCGTCTTGAGTCCAACC
CGGTAAGACACGACTTATCGCCACTGGCAGCAGCCACTGGTAACAGGATTAGCAGAGCGAGGTATGTAGG
CGGTGCTACAGAGTTCTTGAAGTGGTGGCCTAACTACGGCTACACTAGAAGAACAGTATTTGGTATCTGC
GCTCTGCTGAAGCCAGTTACCTTCGGAAAAAGAGTTGGTAGCTCTTGATCCGGCAAACAAACCACCGCTG
GTAGCGGTGGTTTTTTTGTTTGCAAGCAGCAGATTACGCGCAGAAAAAAAGGATCTCAAGAAGATCCTTT
GATCTTTTCTACGGGGTCTGACACTCAGTGGAACGAAAACTCACGTTAAGGGATTTTGGTCATGAGATTA
TCAAAAAGGATCTTCACCTAGATCCTTTTAAATTAAAAATGAAGTTTTAAATCAATCTAAAGTATATATG
AGTAAACTTGGTCTGACAGTTACCAATGCTTAATCAGTGAGGCACCTATCTCAGCGATCTGTCTATTTCG
TTCATCCATAGTTGCCTGACTCCCCGTCGTGTAGATAACTACGATACGGGAGGGCTTACCATCTGGCCCC
AGTGCTGCAATGATACCGCGAGACCCACGCTCACCGGCTCCAGATTTATCAGCAATAAACCAGCCAGCCG
GAAGGGCCGAGCGCAGAAGTGGTCCTGCAACTTTATCCGCCTCCATCCAGTCTATTAATTGTTGCCGGGA
AGCTAGAGTAAGTAGTTCGCCAGTTAATAGTTTGCGCAACGTTGTTGCCATTGCTACAGGCATCGTGGTG
TCACGCTCGTCGTTTGGTATGGCTTCATTCAGCTCCGGTTCCCAACGATCAAGGCGAGTTACATGATCCC
CCATGTTGTGCAAAAAAGCGGTTAGCTCCTTCGGTCCTCCGATCGTTGTCAGAAGTAAGTTGGCCGCAGT
GTTATCACTCATGGTTATGGCAGCACTGCATAATTCTCTTACTGTCATGCCATCCGTAAGATGCTTTTCT
GTGACTGGTGAGTACTCAACCAAGTCATTCTGAGAATAGTGTATGCGGCGACCGAGTTGCTCTTGCCCGG
CGTCAATACGGGATAATACCGCGCCACATAGCAGAACTTTAAAAGTGCTCATCATTGGAAAACGTTCTTC
GGGGCGAAAACTCTCAAGGATCTTACCGCTGTTGAGATCCAGTTCGATGTAACCCACTCGTGCACCCAAC
TGATCTTCAGCATCTTTTACTTTCACCAGCGTTTCTGGGTGAGCAAAAACAGGAAGGCAAAATGCCGCAA
AAAAGGGAATAAGGGCGACACGGAAATGTTGAATACTCATACTCTTCCTTTTTCAATATTATTGAAGCAT
TTATCAGGGTTATTGTCTCATGAGCGGATACATATTTGAATGTATTTAGAAAAATAAACAAATAGGGGTT
CCGCGCACATTTCCCCGAAAAGTGCCACCTGACGTCGACGGATCGGGAGATCGATCTCCCGATCCCCTAG
GGTCGACTCTCAGTACAATCTGCTCTGATGCCGCTCGACTCTGGCTCTATCGAATCTCCGTCGTTTCGAG
CTTACGCGAACAGCCGTGGCGCTCATTTGCTCGTCGGGCATCGAATCTCGTCAGCTATCGTCAGCTTACC
TTTTTGGCAGCGATCGCGGCTCCCGACATCTTGGACCATTAGCTCCACAGGTATCTTCTTCCCTCTAGTG
GTCATAACAGCAGCTTCAGCTACCTCTCAATTCAAAAAACCCCTCAAGACCCGTTTAGAGGCCCCAAGGG
GTTATGCTATCAATCGTTGCGTTACACACACAAAAAACCAACACACATCCATCTTCGATGGATAGCGATT
TTATTATCTAACTGCTGATCGAGTGTAGCCAGATCTCGTGA
Features (pLannotate 1.2.2; 19 found; start..end, strand, type, name):
      1..1179    +  promoter       EF-1α promoter: strong constitutive promoter for human elongation factor EF-1α
   1250..5354    +  CDS            dCas9: catalytically dead mutant of the Cas9 endonuclease from the Streptococcus pyogenes Type II CRISPR/Cas system RNA-guided DNA-binding protein that lacks endonuclease activity due to the D10A mutation in the RuvC catalytic domain and the N863A mutation in the HNH catalytic domain
   5580..6042    +  misc_feature   IRES: internal ribosome entry site (IRES) of the encephalomyocarditis virus (EMCV)
   6056..6655    +  CDS            PuroR: puromycin N-acetyltransferase; pac from Streptomyces alboniger; confers resistance to puromycin
   6681..7269    +  misc_feature   WPRE: woodchuck hepatitis virus posttranscriptional regulatory element
   7320..7339    +  misc_feature   cPPT/CTS (fragment): central polypurine tract and central termination sequence of HIV-1
   7341..7574    +  LTR            3' LTR (ΔU3): self-inactivating 3' long terminal repeat (LTR) from HIV-1
   7652..7773    +  polyA_signal   SV40 poly(A) signal: SV40 polyadenylation signal
   7813..7948    +  rep_origin     SV40 ori: SV40 origin of replication
   7969..7987    -  promoter       T7 promoter: promoter for bacteriophage T7 RNA polymerase
   7995..8014    +  CDS            lacZα (fragment): LacZα fragment of β-galactosidase; lacZ fragment
   8016..8108    -  CDS            lacI (fragment): lac repressor; lacI; The lac repressor binds to the lac operator to inhibit transcription in E. coli. This inhibition can be relieved by adding lactose or isopropyl-β-D-thiogalactopyranoside (IPTG).
   8291..8879    -  rep_origin     ori: high-copy-number ColE1/pMB1/pBR322/pUC origin of replication
   9050..9910    -  CDS            AmpR: β-lactamase; bla; confers resistance to ampicillin, carbenicillin, and related antibiotics
   9911..10015   -  promoter       AmpR promoter: bla
  10086..10114   -  misc_feature   bom (fragment): basis of mobility region from pBR322
  10247..10318   +  misc_feature   5' β-globin insulator: insulator upstream of the human β-globin locus (Farrell et al., 2002)
  10323..10369   -  terminator     T7 terminator: transcription terminator for bacteriophage T7 RNA polymerase
  10387..10435   -  polyA_signal   poly(A) signal: synthetic polyadenylation signal
