[The description below was written by a language model from this plasmid's Addgene catalogue record and pLannotate feature annotations shown in this document.]
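Description:
SpRY_ATH51-IP is a mammalian expression plasmid for CRISPR work, built on the pEF1a-IP backbone. It is maintained in E. coli through a high-copy ColE1/pUC-type origin and an ampicillin resistance gene (β-lactamase with its own promoter). The payload is a synthetic Cas9 variant, SpRY_ATH51. This is the near-PAMless SpRY derivative of Streptococcus pyogenes Cas9, carrying an ectopic insertion of seven amino acids that correspond to the PAM-interacting domain "turn-helix 51" motif from an Abiotrophia Cas9. The automated annotation labels the roughly 4.1 kb coding region as "dCas9". That label is most likely a best-match assignment to a Cas9 reference, and the catalogue entry does not describe the protein as catalytically dead.

Expression is driven by the strong constitutive human EF-1α promoter. Downstream of the Cas9 coding sequence, an EMCV IRES links translation of puromycin N-acetyltransferase to the same transcript, so puromycin selection enriches for cells that express the nuclease. A WPRE follows to enhance transcript stability and expression, and an SV40 polyadenylation signal terminates the message. The backbone retains lentiviral remnants, namely a self-inactivating ΔU3 3' LTR and a cPPT fragment. No 5' LTR or packaging signal is annotated, and the record describes the plasmid only as an expression vector, not as a viral transfer vector. An SV40 origin, a β-globin insulator fragment and assorted cloning-vector remnants are also present. No guide RNA cassette is annotated, so a guide would have to be supplied separately. The construct is intended for expressing this engineered SpRY variant in mammalian cells, in the context of testing whether turn-helix 51 motifs improve SpRY activity.
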