Addgene plasmid #235991: SpRY_ATH51-IP
Purpose: Expresses SpRY_ATH51 in mammalian cells
Depositing lab: Tobias Cantz. Depositing organization: Medizinische Hochschule Hannover. Publication: PAM-interacting domain turn-helix 51 motifs can improve Cas9-SpRY activity. Eggenschwiler R, Hoffmann T, Dmytrenko O, Opitz M, Ackel-Zakour M, Wang P, McCallan SA, Fraguas-Eggenschwiler M, Niemann H, Patronov A, Beisel CL, Cantz T. Nucleic Acids Res. 2025 Aug 11;53(15):gkaf782. doi: 10.1093/nar/gkaf782. PubMed 40808297.
Backbone
  Vector backbone: pEF1a-IP
  Backbone size w/o insert (bp): 6278
  Vector type: Mammalian Expression, CRISPR
  Selectable markers: Puromycin
Growth in bacteria
  Bacterial resistance: Ampicillin, 100 μg/mL
  Growth temperature: 37°C
  Growth strain: DH5alpha
  Copy number: High Copy
Gene/Insert
  Gene/Insert name: SpRY_ATH51 (alt name: Cas9-SpRY with PID turn-helix 51 motif from Abiotrophia Cas9)
  Species: Synthetic
  Mutation: ectopic insertion of 7 amino acids of PID turn-helix 51 from Abiotrophia Cas9
  Promoter: EF-1a
  Cloning method: Gibson Cloning
  Sequencing primers: 5′ CGGCTTCATCAAGAGACAG
Terms and licenses: Academic/Nonprofit Terms; Industry Terms: Not Available to Industry
How to cite: SpRY_ATH51-IP was a gift from Tobias Cantz (Addgene plasmid # 235991 ; http://n2t.net/addgene:235991 ; RRID:Addgene_235991)
